Addgene plasmid #73396: pETM6-Pc4CL-PhCHS-MsCHI
Purpose: Expresses three enzymes to convert phenylpropanoic acids to flavanones in vivo
Depositing lab: Mattheos Koffas. Depositing organization: Rensselaer Polytechnic Institute. Publication: Experimental and computational optimization of an Escherichia coli co-culture for the efficient production of flavonoids. Jones JA, Vernacchio VR, Sinkoe AL, Collins SM, Ibrahim MH, Lachance DM, Hahn J, Koffas MA. Metab Eng. 2016 Feb 6;35:55-63. doi: 10.1016/j.ymben.2016.01.006. PubMed 26860871.
Backbone
  Vector backbone: pETM6
  Backbone manufacturer: Koffas Lab, Addgene Plasmid #49795
  Backbone size w/o insert (bp): 5203
  Vector type: Bacterial Expression
Growth in bacteria
  Bacterial resistance: Ampicillin, 100 μg/mL
  Growth temperature: 37°C
  Growth strain: DH5alpha
  Copy number: High Copy
Gene/Insert 1
  Gene/Insert name: Pc4CL
  Species: P. crispum
  Promoter: T7
  Cloning method: Restriction Enzyme; 5′ cloning site unknown (unknown if destroyed); 3′ cloning site unknown (unknown if destroyed)
  Sequencing primers: 5′ pBRrevBam
Gene/Insert 2
  Gene/Insert name: PhCHS
  Species: P. hybrida
  Promoter: T7
  Cloning method: Restriction Enzyme; 5′ cloning site unknown (unknown if destroyed); 3′ cloning site unknown (unknown if destroyed)
  Sequencing primers: 5′ unknown
Gene/Insert 3
  Gene/Insert name: MsCHI
  Species: M. sativa
  Promoter: T7
  Cloning method: Restriction Enzyme; 5′ cloning site unknown (unknown if destroyed); 3′ cloning site unknown (unknown if destroyed)
  Sequencing primers: 5′ unknown
Terms and licenses: Academic/Nonprofit Terms; Industry Terms: Not Available to Industry
How to cite: pETM6-Pc4CL-PhCHS-MsCHI was a gift from Mattheos Koffas (Addgene plasmid # 73396 ; http://n2t.net/addgene:73396 ; RRID:Addgene_73396)
