[The description below was written by a language model from this plasmid's Addgene catalogue record and pLannotate feature annotations shown in this document.]
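Description:
pETM6-Pc4CL-PhCHS-MsCHI is a bacterial expression plasmid built on the pETM6 backbone, a pET-style vector used for assembling multi-gene pathways in Escherichia coli. It carries a ColE1/pBR322-type origin together with the bom region and the rop gene, an f1 phage origin, and a β-lactamase gene for ampicillin selection. The catalogue lists it as high copy, although rop is normally associated with reduced copy number. A lacI gene with its own promoter supplies lac repressor, and short tetracycline-resistance fragments are non-functional remnants of the pBR322 lineage.

The payload consists of three plant genes arranged head to tail in the same orientation, each as its own transcription unit with a T7 promoter, lac operator, T7 gene 10 ribosome binding site and T7 terminator. They encode 4-coumarate:CoA ligase from Petroselinum crispum (Pc4CL), chalcone synthase from Petunia hybrida (PhCHS) and chalcone isomerase from Medicago sativa (MsCHI). The automated annotation matched the first two open reading frames to homologues from tobacco and Hypericum, which reflects sequence similarity rather than the recorded source species. S-Tag fragments lie downstream of the first two coding regions, but the record does not say whether they are translated as fusions.

Expression requires a host supplying T7 RNA polymerase and is inducible with IPTG. Together the enzymes activate phenylpropanoic acids such as p-coumaric acid to CoA thioesters, condense them into chalcones and cyclise these to flavanones such as naringenin. The associated work used the plasmid in optimising an E. coli co-culture for flavonoid production.
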