Features (pLannotate 1.2.2; 29 found; start..end, strand, type, name):
      3..27      +  protein_bind   lac operator: The lac repressor binds to the lac operator to inhibit transcription in E. coli. This inhibition can be relieved by adding lactose or isopropyl-β-D-thiogalactopyranoside (IPTG). lac repressor encoded by lacI
     42..64      +  RBS            RBS: efficient ribosome binding site from bacteriophage T7 gene 10 (Olins and Rangwala, 1989)
     99..1700    +  CDS            4CL2: 4CL2_TOBAC - Experimental evidence at protein level: Swiss-Prot protein existence level 1. From Nicotiana tabacum (Common tobacco).
   1728..1769    +  CDS            S-Tag (fragment): affinity and epitope tag derived from pancreatic ribonuclease A
   1825..1872    +  terminator     T7 terminator: transcription terminator for bacteriophage T7 RNA polymerase
   1906..1924    +  promoter       T7 promoter: promoter for bacteriophage T7 RNA polymerase
   1925..1949    +  protein_bind   lac operator: The lac repressor binds to the lac operator to inhibit transcription in E. coli. This inhibition can be relieved by adding lactose or isopropyl-β-D-thiogalactopyranoside (IPTG). lac repressor encoded by lacI
   1964..1986    +  RBS            RBS: efficient ribosome binding site from bacteriophage T7 gene 10 (Olins and Rangwala, 1989)
   1994..3157    +  CDS            CHSY_HYPAN: Experimental evidence at protein level: Swiss-Prot protein existence level 1. The primary product of this enzyme is 4,2',4',6'- tetrahydroxychalcone (also termed naringenin-chalcone or chalcone) which undergoes enzyme-catalyzed or spontaneous isomerization into naringenin. From Hypericum androsaemum (Tutsan).
   3185..3226    +  CDS            S-Tag (fragment): affinity and epitope tag derived from pancreatic ribonuclease A
   3282..3329    +  terminator     T7 terminator: transcription terminator for bacteriophage T7 RNA polymerase
   3363..3381    +  promoter       T7 promoter: promoter for bacteriophage T7 RNA polymerase
   3382..3406    +  protein_bind   lac operator: The lac repressor binds to the lac operator to inhibit transcription in E. coli. This inhibition can be relieved by adding lactose or isopropyl-β-D-thiogalactopyranoside (IPTG). lac repressor encoded by lacI
   3421..3443    +  RBS            RBS: efficient ribosome binding site from bacteriophage T7 gene 10 (Olins and Rangwala, 1989)
   3451..4116    +  CDS            CHI1: CFI1_MEDSA - Also known as CHI-1. Experimental evidence at protein level: Swiss-Prot protein existence level 1. Catalyzes the intramolecular cyclization of bicyclic chalcones into tricyclic (S)-flavanones. Responsible for the isomerization of 4,2',4',6'-tetrahydroxychalcone (also termed chalcone) into naringenin. From Medicago sativa (Alfalfa).
   4169..4216    +  terminator     T7 terminator: transcription terminator for bacteriophage T7 RNA polymerase
   4260..4715    +  rep_origin     f1 ori (sequence partly withheld): f1 bacteriophage origin of replication; arrow indicates direction of (+) strand synthesis
   4830..5690    -  CDS            AmpR: β-lactamase; bla; confers resistance to ampicillin, carbenicillin, and related antibiotics
   5691..5783    -  promoter       AmpR promoter: bla
   5864..6452    +  rep_origin     ori: high-copy-number ColE1/pMB1/pBR322/pUC origin of replication
   6638..6780    -  misc_feature   bom: basis of mobility region from pBR322
   6882..7073    -  CDS            rop: Rop protein, which maintains plasmids at low copy number; rop
   7090..7470    +  CDS            YPB1_ECOLX: Protein predicted: Swiss-Prot protein existence level 4. From Escherichia coli.
   7532..7596    -  CDS            TcR (fragment): tetracycline efflux protein; tet; confers resistance to tetracycline
   7611..7632    -  protein_bind   CAP binding site: CAP binding activates transcription in the presence of cAMP. E. coli catabolite activator protein
   7645..8727    -  CDS            lacI: lac repressor; lacI; The lac repressor binds to the lac operator to inhibit transcription in E. coli. This inhibition can be relieved by adding lactose or isopropyl-β-D-thiogalactopyranoside (IPTG).
   8728..8805    -  promoter       lacI promoter: lacI
   8813..9086    -  CDS            TcR (fragment): tetracycline efflux protein; tet; confers resistance to tetracycline
   9121..2       +  promoter       T7 promoter (across the origin): promoter for bacteriophage T7 RNA polymerase
>Addgene plasmid #73396 | pETM6-Pc4CL-PhCHS-MsCHI | depositor full sequence | sequence record 139157 | pETM6-Pc4CL-PhCHS-MsCHI sequence 9137 bps
GGGGAATTGTGAGCGGATAACAATTCCCCTCTAGAAATAATTTTGTTTAACTTTAAGAAGGAGATATACA
TATGGGAGACTGTGTAGCACCCAAAGAAGACCTTATTTTCCGATCGAAACTCCCTGATATTTACATCCCG
AAACACCTTCCGTTACATACTTATTGTTTCGAAAACATCTCGAAAGTTGGCGACAAGTCCTGTTTAATAA
ATGGCGCTACAGGCGAAACGTTCACTTATTCCCAAGTTGAGCTCCTTTCCAGGAAAGTTGCATCAGGGTT
AAACAAACTCGGCATTCAACAGGGCGATACCATCATGCTTTTGCTCCCTAACTCCCCTGAGTATTTTTTC
GCTTTCTTAGGCGCATCGTATCGTGGTGCAATTTCTACTATGGCCAATCCGTTTTTCACTTCTGCTGAGG
TGATCAAACAGCTCAAAGCATCCCAAGCTAAGCTCATAATTACGCAAGCTTGTTACGTAGACAAAGTGAA
AGACTACGCAGCAGAGAAAAATATACAGATCATTTGCATCGATGATGCTCCTCAGGATTGTTTACATTTC
TCCAAACTTATGGAAGCTGATGAATCAGAAATGCCTGAGGTTGTGATCAATTCAGACGATGTCGTCGCGT
TACCTTACTCATCGGGTACTACAGGACTACCGAAAGGTGTTATGTTGACACACAAAGGACTTGTTACTAG
CGTGGCACAACAAGTTGATGGAGACAATCCGAATTTATATATGCATAGCGAGGATGTGATGATCTGCATA
TTGCCTTTGTTTCATATTTATTCGCTTAACGCGGTGTTGTGCTGTGGACTCAGAGCAGGGGTGACGATCT
TGATTATGCAGAAATTTGATATTGTGCCATTTTTGGAACTGATACAGAAATATAAAGTTACAATTGGACC
GTTTGTGCCACCAATTGTGTTGGCAATTGCGAAAAGTCCAGTGGTGGATAAATATGACTTGTCGTCGGTG
AGGACGGTTATGTCTGGAGCTGCTCCGTTAGGGAAGGAGCTTGAAGATGCTGTTAGAGCTAAGTTTCCTA
ATGCCAAACTTGGTCAGGGATATGGAATGACAGAGGCAGGGCCAGTTTTAGCAATGTGCCTGGCGTTTGC
AAAGGAACCATACGAGATCAAATCGGGTGCCTGTGGAACTGTTGTGAGGAATGCTGAAATGAAAATTGTG
GATCCTGAGACCAACGCCTCTCTTCCACGAAACCAACGCGGAGAGATTTGCATTCGAGGTGACCAAATTA
TGAAAGGCTACCTCAATGATCCTGAATCAACAAGGACAACAATAGACGAAGAAGGCTGGTTGCACACAGG
AGATATAGGCTTCATTGACGACGATGATGAGCTATTTATTGTTGATAGACTTAAGGAAATAATCAAATAC
AAAGGCTTCCAGGTTGCCCCTGCTGAACTTGAAGCTCTGCTACTTACTCATCCTACCATTTCCGATGCTG
CAGTTGTTCCCATGATAGATGAGAAAGCAGGAGAGGTGCCTGTGGCTTTTGTTGTGAGAACAAACGGTTT
CACCACCACTGAGGAAGAAATCAAGCAATTCGTCTCGAAACAGGTGGTGTTCTACAAGAGAATATTTCGT
GTATTTTTTGTTGATGCAATTCCGAAATCACCATCTGGAAAGATTCTTCGAAAGGACTTGAGAGCAAAAA
TAGCATCCGGTGATCTTCCCAAATAATAGGGTACCCTCGAGTCTGGTAAAGAAACCGCTGCTGCGAAATT
TGAACGCCAGCACATGGACTCGTCTACTAGTCGCAGCTTAATTAACCTAAACTGCTGCCACCGCTGAGCA
ATAACTAGCATAACCCCTTGGGGCCTCTAAACGGGTCTTGAGGGGTTTTTTGCTAGGATCGAGATCGATC
TCGATCCCGCGAAATTAATACGACTCACTATAGGGGAATTGTGAGCGGATAACAATTCCCCTCTAGAAAT
AATTTTGTTTAACTTTAAGAAGGAGATATACATATGGTGACAGTCGAGGAGTATCGTAAGGCACAACGTG
CTGAAGGTCCAGCCACTGTCATGGCCATTGGAACAGCCACACCTTCAAACTGTGTTGATCAAAGCACTTA
CCCTGATTTTTATTTTCGTATCACTAACAGTGAGCACAAGACTGATCTTAAGGAGAAATTTAAGCGCATG
TGTGAAAAATCAATGATTAAGAAAAGGTACATGCACTTAACAGAGGAAATCTTGAAAGAGAATCCTAGTA
TGTGTGAATACATGGCACCTTCTCTTGATGCTAGGCAAGACATAGTGGTGGTTGAAGTGCCCAAACTTGG
CAAAGAGGCAGCTCAAAAGGCCATCAAGGAATGGGGCCAGCCCAAGTCCAAAATTACCCATTTGGTCTTT
TGCACAACCAGTGGTGTGGACATGCCTGGGTGTGACTATCAACTCACTAAGCTACTTGGGCTTCGTCCAT
CGGTCAAGAGGCTTATGATGTACCAACAAGGTTGCTTTGCTGGTGGCACGGTTCTTCGGTTAGCCAAGGA
CTTGGCTGAAAACAACAAGGGCGCTCGAGTCCTTGTTGTTTGTTCAGAAATCACCGCGGTCACTTTCCGT
GGGCCAAATGATACTCATTTGGATAGTTTAGTTGGCCAAGCACTTTTTGGTGATGGGGCAGGCGCGATCA
TTATAGGTTCTGATCCAATTCCAGGGGTCGAAAGGCCTTTGTTCGAGCTCGTTTCAGCAGCCCAAACTCT
TCTCCCAGATAGCCATGGTGCTATTGATGGCCATCTCCGTGAAGTTGGGCTTACATTCCACTTACTCAAA
GATGTTCCTGGGCTGATCTCAAAAAATATTGAGAAGAGCCTTGAGGAAGCATTCAAACCTTTGGGCATTT
CTGATTGGAACTCTCTATTCTGGATTGCTCATCCAGGTGGGCCTGCAATTTTGGACCAAGTTGAAATAAA
GTTGGGCCTAAAGCCCGAGAAACTTAAGGCTACAAGGAATGTGTTAAGTAACTATGGTAACATGTCAAGT
GCTTGTGTACTGTTTATTTTGGATGAAATGAGAAAGGCCTCAGCCAAAGAAGGTTTAGGAACTACTGGTG
AAGGGCTTGAGTGGGGTGTTCTTTTTGGATTTGGGCCTGGGCTAACAGTTGAGACTGTTGTCCTCCACAG
TGTTGCTACTTAATAGGGTACCCTCGAGTCTGGTAAAGAAACCGCTGCTGCGAAATTTGAACGCCAGCAC
ATGGACTCGTCTACTAGTCGCAGCTTAATTAACCTAAACTGCTGCCACCGCTGAGCAATAACTAGCATAA
CCCCTTGGGGCCTCTAAACGGGTCTTGAGGGGTTTTTTGCTAGGATCGAGATCGATCTCGATCCCGCGAA
ATTAATACGACTCACTATAGGGGAATTGTGAGCGGATAACAATTCCCCTCTAGAAATAATTTTGTTTAAC
TTTAAGAAGGAGATATACATATGGCTGCATCAATCACCGCAATCACTGTGGAGAACCTTGAATACCCAGC
GGTGGTTACCTCTCCGGTCACCGGCAAATCATATTTCCTCGGTGGCGCTGGGGAGAGAGGATTGACCATT
GAAGGAAACTTCATCAAGTTCACTGCCATAGGTGTTTATTTGGAAGATATAGCAGTGGCTTCACTAGCTG
CCAAATGGAAGGGTAAATCATCTGAAGAGTTACTTGAGACCCTTGACTTTTACAGAGACATCATCTCAGG
TCCCTTTGAAAAGTTAATTAGAGGGTCAAAGATTAGGGAATTGAGTGGTCCTGAGTACTCAAGGAAGGTT
ATGGAGAACTGTGTGGCACACTTGAAATCAGTTGGAACTTATGGAGATGCAGAAGCTGAAGCTATGCAAA
AATTTGCTGAAGCTTTCAAGCCTGTTAATTTTCCACCTGGTGCCTCTGTTTTCTACAGGCAATCACCTAA
TGGAATATTAGGGCTTAGTTTCTCTCCGGATACAAGTATACCAGAAAAGGAGGCTGCACTCATAGAGAAC
AAGGCAGTTTCATCAGCAGTGTTGGAGACTATGATCGGCGAGCACGCTGTTTCCCCTGATCTTAAGCGCT
GTTTAGCTGCAAGATTACCTGCGTTGTTGAACGAGGGTGCTTTCAAGATTGGAAACTGAACTAGTCGCAG
CTTAATTAACCTAAACTGCTGCCACCGCTGAGCAATAACTAGCATAACCCCTTGGGGCCTCTAAACGGGT
CTTGAGGGGTTTTTTGCTAGCGAAAGGAGGAGTCGACTATATCCGGATTGGCGAATGGG
[124 nt withheld, positions 4260-4383]
C
[91 nt withheld, positions 4385-4475]
A
[49 nt withheld, positions 4477-4525]
CCTTTGACGTTGGAGTCCACGTTCTTT
[37 nt withheld, positions 4553-4589]
ACCCTATCTCGGTCTATTCTTTTGATTTATAAGGGATTTTGCCGATTTCGGCCTATTGGTTAAAAAATGA
GCTGATTTAACAAAAATTTAACGCGAATTTTAACAAAATATTAACGTTTACAATTTCTGGCGGCACGATG
GCATGAGATTATCAAAAAGGATCTTCACCTAGATCCTTTTAAATTAAAAATGAAGTTTTAAATCAATCTA
AAGTATATATGAGTAAACTTGGTCTGACAGTTACCAATGCTTAATCAGTGAGGCACCTATCTCAGCGATC
TGTCTATTTCGTTCATCCATAGTTGCCTGACTCCCCGTCGTGTAGATAACTACGATACGGGAGGGCTTAC
CATCTGGCCCCAGTGCTGCAATGATACCGCGAGACCCACGCTCACCGGCTCCAGATTTATCAGCAATAAA
CCAGCCAGCCGGAAGGGCCGAGCGCAGAAGTGGTCCTGCAACTTTATCCGCCTCCATCCAGTCTATTAAT
TGTTGCCGGGAAGCTAGAGTAAGTAGTTCGCCAGTTAATAGTTTGCGCAACGTTGTTGCCATTGCTACAG
GCATCGTGGTGTCACGCTCGTCGTTTGGTATGGCTTCATTCAGCTCCGGTTCCCAACGATCAAGGCGAGT
TACATGATCCCCCATGTTGTGCAAAAAAGCGGTTAGCTCCTTCGGTCCTCCGATCGTTGTCAGAAGTAAG
TTGGCCGCAGTGTTATCACTCATGGTTATGGCAGCACTGCATAATTCTCTTACTGTCATGCCATCCGTAA
GATGCTTTTCTGTGACTGGTGAGTACTCAACCAAGTCATTCTGAGAATAGTGTATGCGGCGACCGAGTTG
CTCTTGCCCGGCGTCAATACGGGATAATACCGCGCCACATAGCAGAACTTTAAAAGTGCTCATCATTGGA
AAACGTTCTTCGGGGCGAAAACTCTCAAGGATCTTACCGCTGTTGAGATCCAGTTCGATGTAACCCACTC
GTGCACCCAACTGATCTTCAGCATCTTTTACTTTCACCAGCGTTTCTGGGTGAGCAAAAACAGGAAGGCA
AAATGCCGCAAAAAAGGGAATAAGGGCGACACGGAAATGTTGAATACTCATACTCTTCCTTTTTCAATCA
TGATTGAAGCATTTATCAGGGTTATTGTCTCATGAGCGGATACATATTTGAATGTATTTAGAAAAATAAA
CAAATAGGTCATGACCAAAATCCCTTAACGTGAGTTTTCGTTCCACTGAGCGTCAGACCCCGTAGAAAAG
ATCAAAGGATCTTCTTGAGATCCTTTTTTTCTGCGCGTAATCTGCTGCTTGCAAACAAAAAAACCACCGC
TACCAGCGGTGGTTTGTTTGCCGGATCAAGAGCTACCAACTCTTTTTCCGAAGGTAACTGGCTTCAGCAG
AGCGCAGATACCAAATACTGTCCTTCTAGTGTAGCCGTAGTTAGGCCACCACTTCAAGAACTCTGTAGCA
CCGCCTACATACCTCGCTCTGCTAATCCTGTTACCAGTGGCTGCTGCCAGTGGCGATAAGTCGTGTCTTA
CCGGGTTGGACTCAAGACGATAGTTACCGGATAAGGCGCAGCGGTCGGGCTGAACGGGGGGTTCGTGCAC
ACAGCCCAGCTTGGAGCGAACGACCTACACCGAACTGAGATACCTACAGCGTGAGCTATGAGAAAGCGCC
ACGCTTCCCGAAGGGAGAAAGGCGGACAGGTATCCGGTAAGCGGCAGGGTCGGAACAGGAGAGCGCACGA
GGGAGCTTCCAGGGGGAAACGCCTGGTATCTTTATAGTCCTGTCGGGTTTCGCCACCTCTGACTTGAGCG
TCGATTTTTGTGATGCTCGTCAGGGGGGCGGAGCCTATGGAAAAACGCCAGCAACGCGGCCTTTTTACGG
TTCCTGGCCTTTTGCTGGCCTTTTGCTCACATGTTCTTTCCTGCGTTATCCCCTGATTCTGTGGATAACC
GTATTACCGCCTTTGAGTGAGCTGATACCGCTCGCCGCAGCCGAACGACCGAGCGCAGCGAGTCAGTGAG
CGAGGAAGCGGAAGAGCGCCTGATGCGGTATTTTCTCCTTACGCATCTGTGCGGTATTTCACACCGCATA
TATGGTGCACTCTCAGTACAATCTGCTCTGATGCCGCATAGTTAAGCCAGTATACACTCCGCTATCGCTA
CGTGACTGGGTCATGGCTGCGCCCCGACACCCGCCAACACCCGCTGACGCGCCCTGACGGGCTTGTCTGC
TCCCGGCATCCGCTTACAGACAAGCTGTGACCGTCTCCGGGAGCTGCATGTGTCAGAGGTTTTCACCGTC
ATCACCGAAACGCGCGAGGCAGCTGCGGTAAAGCTCATCAGCGTGGTCGTGAAGCGATTCACAGATGTCT
GCCTGTTCATCCGCGTCCAGCTCGTTGAGTTTCTCCAGAAGCGTTAATGTCTGGCTTCTGATAAAGCGGG
CCATGTTAAGGGCGGTTTTTTCCTGTTTGGTCACTGATGCCTCCGTGTAAGGGGGATTTCTGTTCATGGG
GGTAATGATACCGATGAAACGAGAGAGGATGCTCACGATACGGGTTACTGATGATGAACATGCCCGGTTA
CTGGAACGTTGTGAGGGTAAACAACTGGCGGTATGGATGCGGCGGGACCAGAGAAAAATCACTCAGGGTC
AATGCCAGCGCTTCGTTAATACAGATGTAGGTGTTCCACAGGGTAGCCAGCAGCATCCTGCGATGCAGAT
CCGGAACATAATGGTGCAGGGCGCTGACTTCCGCGTTTCCAGACTTTACGAAACACGGAAACCGAAGACC
ATTCATGTTGTTGCTCAGGTCGCAGACGTTTTGCAGCAGCAGTCGCTTCACGTTCGCTCGCGTATCGGTG
ATTCATTCTGCTAACCAGTAAGGCAACCCCGCCAGCCTAGCCGGGTCCTCAACGACAGGAGCACGATCAT
GCTAGTCATGCCCCGCGCCCACCGGAAGGAGCTGACTGGGTTGAAGGCTCTCAAGGGCATCGGTCGAGAT
CCCGGTGCCTAATGAGTGAGCTAACTTACATTAATTGCGTTGCGCTCACTGCCCGCTTTCCAGTCGGGAA
ACCTGTCGTGCCAGCTGCATTAATGAATCGGCCAACGCGCGGGGAGAGGCGGTTTGCGTATTGGGCGCCA
GGGTGGTTTTTCTTTTCACCAGTGAGACGGGCAACAGCTGATTGCCCTTCACCGCCTGGCCCTGAGAGAG
TTGCAGCAAGCGGTCCACGCTGGTTTGCCCCAGCAGGCGAAAATCCTGTTTGATGGTGGTTAACGGCGGG
ATATAACATGAGCTGTCTTCGGTATCGTCGTATCCCACTACCGAGATGTCCGCACCAACGCGCAGCCCGG
ACTCGGTAATGGCGCGCATTGCGCCCAGCGCCATCTGATCGTTGGCAACCAGCATCGCAGTGGGAACGAT
GCCCTCATTCAGCATTTGCATGGTTTGTTGAAAACCGGACATGGCACTCCAGTCGCCTTCCCGTTCCGCT
ATCGGCTGAATTTGATTGCGAGTGAGATATTTATGCCAGCCAGCCAGACGCAGACGCGCCGAGACAGAAC
TTAATGGGCCCGCTAACAGCGCGATTTGCTGGTGACCCAATGCGACCAGATGCTCCACGCCCAGTCGCGT
ACCGTCTTCATGGGAGAAAATAATACTGTTGATGGGTGTCTGGTCAGAGACATCAAGAAATAACGCCGGA
ACATTAGTGCAGGCAGCTTCCACAGCAATGGCATCCTGGTCATCCAGCGGATAGTTAATGATCAGCCCAC
TGACGCGTTGCGCGAGAAGATTGTGCACCGCCGCTTTACAGGCTTCGACGCCGCTTCGTTCTACCATCGA
CACCACCACGCTGGCACCCAGTTGATCGGCGCGAGATTTAATCGCCGCGACAATTTGCGACGGCGCGTGC
AGGGCCAGACTGGAGGTGGCAACGCCAATCAGCAACGACTGTTTGCCCGCCAGTTGTTGTGCCACGCGGT
TGGGAATGTAATTCAGCTCCGCCATCGCCGCTTCCACTTTTTCCCGCGTTTTCGCAGAAACGTGGCTGGC
CTGGTTCACCACGCGGGAAACGGTCTGATAAGAGACACCGGCATACTCTGCGACATCGTATAACGTTACT
GGTTTCACATTCACCACCCTGAATTGACTCTCTTCCGGGCGCTATCATGCCATACCGCGAAAGGTTTTGC
GCCATTCGATGGTGTCCGGGATCTCGACGCTCTCCCTTATGCGACTCCTGCATTAGGAAGCAGCCCAGTA
GTAGGTTGAGGCCGTTGAGCACCGCCGCCGCAAGGAATGGTGCATGCAAGGAGATGGCGCCCAACAGTCC
CCCGGCCACGGGGCCTGCCACCATACCCACGCCGAAACAAGCGCTCATGAGCCCGAAGTGGCGAGCCCGA
TCTTCCCCATCGGTGATGTCGGCGATATAGGCGCCAGCAACCGCACCTGTGGCGCCGGTGATGCCGGCCA
CGATGCGTCCGGCGTAGCCTAGGATCGAGATCGATCTCGATCCCGCGAAATTAATACGACTCACTATA
