>Addgene plasmid #73396 | pETM6-Pc4CL-PhCHS-MsCHI | addgene partial sequence | sequence record 139048 | hProgerin-F 5'-AGATGACCTGCTCCATCACC-3'
AGTATCATTTGGCCCACGGAAAGTGACCGCGGTGATTTCTGAACAAACAACAAGGACTCGAGCGCCCTTG
TTGTTTTCAGCCAAGTCCTTGGCTAACCGAAGAACCGTGCCACCAGCAAAGCAACCTTGTTGGTACATCA
TAAGCCTCTTGACCGATGGACGAAGCCCAAGTAGCTTAGTGAGTTGATAGTCACACCCAGGCATGTCCAC
ACCACTGGTTGTGCAAAAGACCAAATGGGTAATTTTGGACTTGGGCTGGCCCCATTCCTTGATGGCCTTT
TGAGCTGCCTCTTTGCCAAGTTTGGGCACTTCAACCACCACTATGTCTTGCCTAGCATCAAGAGAAGGTG
CCATGTATTCACACATACTAGGATTCTCTTTCAAGATTTCCTCTGTTAAGTGCATGTACCTTTTCTTAAT
CATTGATTTTTCACACATGCGCTTAAATTTCTCCTTAAGATCAGTCTTGTGCTCACTGTTAGTGATACGA
AAATAAAAATCAGGGTAAGTGCTTTGATCAACACAGTTTGAAGGTGTGGCTGTTCCAATGGCCATGACAG
TGGCTGGACCTTCAGCACGTTGTGCCTTACGATACTCCTCGACTGTCACCATATGTATATCTCCTTCTTA
AAGTTAAACAAAATTATTTCTAGAGGGGAATTGTTATCCGCTCACAATTCC
