>Addgene plasmid #73396 | pETM6-Pc4CL-PhCHS-MsCHI | addgene partial sequence | sequence record 139059 | pBRrevBam 5'-GGTGATGTCGGCGATATAGG-3'
GATGCGTCCGGCGTAGCCTAGGATCGAGATCGATCTCGATCCCGCGAAATTAATACGACTCACTATAGGG
GAATTGTGAGCGGATAACAATTCCCCTCTAGAAATAATTTTGTTTAACTTTAAGAAGGAGATATACATAT
GGGAGACTGTGTAGCACCCAAAGAAGACCTTATTTTCCGATCGAAACTCCCTGATATTTACATCCCGAAA
CACCTTCCGTTACATACTTATTGTTTCGAAAACATCTCGAAAGTTGGCGACAAGTCCTGTTTAATAAATG
GCGCTACAGGCGAAACGTTCACTTATTCCCAAGTTGAGCTCCTTTCCAGGAAAGTTGCATCAGGGTTAAA
CAAACTCGGCATTCAACAGGGCGATACCATCATGCTTTTGCTCCCTAACTCCCCTGAGTATTTTTTCGCT
TTCTTAGGCGCATCGTATCGTGGTGCAATTTCTACTATGGCCAATCCGTTTTTCACTTCTGCTGAGGTGA
TCAAACAGCTCAAAGCATCCCAAGCTAAGCTCATAATTACGCAAGCTTGTTACGTAGACAAAGTGAAAGA
CTACGCAGCAGAGAAAAATATACAGATCATTTGCATCGATGATGCTCCTCAGGATTGTTTACATTTCTCC
AAACTTATGGAAGCTGATGAATCAGAAATGCCTGAGGTTGTGATCAATTCAGACGATGTCGTCGCGTTAC
CTTACTCATCGGGTACTACAGGACTACCGAAAGGTGTTATGTTGACACACAAAGGACTTGTTACTAGCGT
GGCACAACAAGTTGATGGAGACAATCCGAATTTATATATGCATAGCGAGGATGTGATGATCTGCATATTG
CCT
