>Addgene plasmid #73396 | pETM6-Pc4CL-PhCHS-MsCHI | addgene partial sequence | sequence record 139156 | pK03-R 5'-TTAATGCGCCGCTACAGGGCG-3'
AAAACCCCTCAAGACCCGTTTAGAGGCCCCAAGGGGTTATGCTAGTTATTGCTCAGCGGTGGCAGCAGTT
TAGGTTAATTAAGCTGCGACTAGTTCAGTTTCCAATCTTGAAAGCACCCTCGTTCAACAACGCAGGTAAT
CTTGCAGCTAAACAGCGCTTAAGATCAGGGGAAACAGCGTGCTCGCCGATCATAGTCTCCAACACTGCTG
ATGAAACTGCCTTGTTCTCTATGAGTGCAGCCTCCTTTTCTGGTATACTTGTATCCGGAGAGAAACTAAG
CCCTAATATTCCATTAGGTGATTGCCTGTAGAAAACAGAGGCACCAGGTGGAAAATTAACAGGCTTGAAA
GCTTCAGCAAATTTTTGCATAGCTTCAGCTTCTGCATCTCCATAAGTTCCAACTGATTTCAAGTGTGCCA
CACAGTTCTCCATAACCTTCCTTGAGTACTCAGGACCACTCAATTCCCTAATCTTTGACCCTCTAATTAA
CTTTTCAAAGGGACCTGAGATGATGTCTCTGTAAAAGTCAAGGGTCTCAAGTAACTCTTCAGATGATTTA
CCCTTCCATTTGGCAGCTAGTGAAGCCACTGCTATATCTTCCAAATAAACACCTATGGCAGTGAACTTGA
TGAAGTTTCCTTCAATGGTCAATCCTCTCTCCCCAGCGCCACCGAGGAA
